>Addgene plasmid #241396 | Bxb1-GT-Dox-AIO-TetOn_Ngn2-ISL1-LHX3_Down-Tandem | addgene full sequence | sequence record 489344 | Addgene NGS Result
AGCGCCCAATACGCAAACCGCCTCTCCCCGCGCGTTGGCCGATTCATTAATGCAGCTGGCACGACAGGTT
TCCCGACTGGAAAGCGGGCAGTGAGCGCAACGCAATTAATGTGAGTTAGCTCACTCATTAGGCACCCCAG
GCTTTACACTTTATGCTTCCGGCTCGTATGTTGTGTGGAATTGTGAGCGGATAACAATTTCACACAGGAA
ACAGCTATGACCATGATTACGCCAAGCTTAATTCCCTCCCCAGCAGGCAGAAGTATGCAAAGCATGCATC
TCAATTAGTCAGCAACCATAGTCCCGCCCCTAACTCCGCCCATCCCGCCCCTAACTCCGCCCAGTTCCGC
CCATTCTCCGCCCCATGGCTGACTAATTTTTTTTATTTATGCAGAGGCCGAGGCCGCCTCGGCCTCTGAG
CTATTCCAGAAGTAGTGAGGAGGCTTTTTTGGAGGCCTAGGCTTTTGCAAAAAGCTTTGCAAAGATGGAT
AAAGTTTTAAACAGAGAGGAATCTTTGCAGCTAATGGACCTTCTAGGTCTTGAAAGGAGTGGGAATTGGC
TCCGGTGCCCGTCAGTGGGCAGAGCGCACATCGCCCACAGTCCCCGAGAAGTTGGGGGGAGGGGTCGGCA
ATTGAACCGGTGCCTAGAGAAGGTGGCGCGGGGTAAACTGGGAAAGTGATGTCGTGTACTGGCTCCGCCT
TTTTCCCGAGGGTGGGGGAGAACCGTATATAAGTGCAGTAGTCGCCGTGAACGTTCTTTTTCGCAACGGG
TTTGCCGCCAGAACACAGGTAAGTGCCGTGTGTGGTTCCCGCGGGCCTGGCCTCTTTACGGGTTATGGCC
CTTGCGTGCCTTGAATTACTTCCACCTGGCTGCAGTACGTGATTCTTGATCCCGAGCTTCGGGTTGGAAG
TGGGTGGGAGAGTTCGAGGCCTTGCGCTTAAGGAGCCCCTTCGCCTCGTGCTTGAGTTGAGGCCTGGCCT
GGGCGCTGGGGCCGCCGCGTGCGAATCTGGTGGCACCTTCGCGCCTGTCTCGCTGCTTTCGATAAGTCTC
TAGCCATTTAAAATTTTTGATGACCTGCTGCGACGCTTTTTTTCTGGCAAGATAGTCTTGTAAATGCGGG
CCAAGATCTGCACACTGGTATTTCGGTTTTTGGGGCCGCGGGCGGCGACGGGGCCCGTGCGTCCCAGCGC
ACATGTTCGGCGAGGCGGGGCCTGCGAGCGCGGCCACCGAGAATCGGACGGGGGTAGTCTCAAGCTGGCC
GGCCTGCTCTGGTGCCTGGCCTCGCGCCGCCGTGTATCGCCCCGCCCTGGGCGGCAAGGCTGGCCCGGTC
GGCACCAGTTGCGTGAGCGGAAAGATGGCCGCTTCCCGGCCCTGCTGCAGGGAGCTCAAAATGGAGGACG
CGGCGCTCGGGAGAGCGGGCGGGTGAGTCACCCACACAAAGGAAAAGGGCCTTTCCGTCCTCAGCCGTCG
CTTCATGTGACTCCACGGAGTACCGGGCGCCGTCCAGGCACCTCGATTAGTTCTCGAGCTTTTGGAGTAC
GTCGTCTTTAGGTTGGGGGGAGGGGTTTTATGCGATGGAGTTTCCCCACACTGAGTGGGTGGAGACTGAA
GTTAGGCCAGCTTGGCACTTGATGTAATTCTCCTTGGAATTTGCCCTTTTTGAGTTTGGATCTTGGTTCA
TTCTCAAGCCTCAGACAGTGGTTCAAAGTTTTTTTCTTCCATTTCAGGTGTCGTGAGGAATTCGCCACCA
TGGCCGGCTTGTCGACGACGGCGGTCTCCGTCGTCAGGATCATCCGGATCCATAACTTCGTATAGCATAC
ATTATACGAAGTTATCATGATATTCGGCAAGCAGGCATCGACTAGTTAATTAAGGTTTACTCCCTATCAG
TGATAGAGAACGTATGAAGAGTTTACTCCCTATCAGTGATAGAGAACGTATGCAGACTTTACTCCCTATC
AGTGATAGAGAACGTATAAGGAGTTTACTCCCTATCAGTGATAGAGAACGTATGACCAGTTTACTCCCTA
TCAGTGATAGAGAACGTATCTACAGTTTACTCCCTATCAGTGATAGAGAACGTATATCCAGTTTACTCCC
TATCAGTGATAGAGAACGTATAAGCTTTAGGCGTGTACGGTGGGCGCCTATAAAAGCAGAGCTCGTTTAG
TGAACCGTCAGATCGCCTGGAGCAATTCCACAACACTTTTGTCTTATACCAACTTTCCGTACCACTTCCT
ACCCTCGTAAACTTAAGAATTCGCCACCATGTTCGTCAAATCCGAGACCTTGGAGTTGAAGGAGGAAGAG
GACGTGTTAGTGCTGCTCGGATCGGCCTCCCCCGCCTTGGCGGCCCTGACCCCGCTGTCATCCAGCGCCG
ACGAAGAAGAGGAGGAGGAGCCGGGCGCGTCAGGCGGGGCGCGTCGGCAGCGCGGGGCTGAGGCCGGGCA
GGGGGCGCGGGGCGGCGTGGCTGCGGGTGCGGAGGGCTGCCGGCCCGCACGGCTGCTGGGTCTGGTACAC
GATTGCAAACGGCGCCCTTCCCGGGCGCGGGCCGTCTCCCGAGGCGCCAAGACGGCCGAGACGGTGCAGC
GCATCAAGAAGACCCGTAGACTGAAGGCCAACAACCGCGAGCGAAACCGCATGCACAACCTCAACGCGGC
ACTGGACGCGCTGCGCGAGGTGCTCCCCACGTTCCCCGAGGACGCCAAGCTCACCAAGATCGAGACCCTG
CGCTTCGCCCACAACTACATCTGGGCACTCACCGAGACCCTGCGCCTGGCGGATCACTGCGGGGGCGGCG
GCGGGGGCCTGCCGGGGGCGCTCTTCTCCGAGGCAGTGTTGCTGAGCCCGGGAGGCGCCAGCGCCGCCCT
GAGCAGCAGCGGAGACAGCCCCTCGCCCGCCTCCACGTGGAGTTGCACCAACAGCCCCGCGCCGTCCTCC
TCCGTGTCCTCCAATTCCACCTCCCCCTACAGCTGCACTTTATCGCCCGCCAGCCCGGCCGGGTCAGACA
TGGACTATTGGCAGCCCCCACCTCCCGACAAGCACCGCTATGCACCTCACCTCCCCATAGCCAGGGATTG
TATCTTGGGATCCGGAGCTACTAACTTCAGCCTGCTGAAGCAGGCTGGAGACGTGGAGGAGAACCCTGGA
CCTATGGGAGACATGGGAGATCCACCAAAAAAAAAACGTCTGATTTCCCTATGTGTTGGTTGCGGCAATC
AGATTCACGATCAGTATATTCTGAGGGTTTCTCCGGATTTGGAATGGCATGCGGCATGTTTGAAATGTGC
GGAGTGTAATCAGTATTTGGACGAGAGCTGTACATGCTTTGTTAGGGATGGGAAAACCTACTGTAAAAGA
GATTATATCAGGTTGTACGGGATCAAATGCGCCAAGTGCAGCATCGGCTTCAGCAAGAACGACTTCGTGA
TGCGTGCCCGCTCCAAGGTGTATCACATCGAGTGTTTCCGCTGTGTGGCCTGCAGCCGCCAGCTCATCCC
TGGGGACGAATTTGCGCTTCGGGAGGACGGTCTCTTCTGCCGAGCAGACCACGATGTGGTGGAGAGGGCC
AGTCTAGGCGCTGGCGACCCGCTCAGTCCCCTGCATCCAGCGCGGCCACTGCAAATGGCAGCGGAGCCCA
TCTCCGCCAGGCAGCCGGCCCTGCGGCCCCACGTCCACAAGCAGCCGGAGAAGACCACCCGCGTGCGGAC
TGTGCTGAACGAGAAGCAGCTGCACACCTTGCGGACCTGCTACGCCGCAAACCCGCGGCCAGATGCGCTC
ATGAAGGAGCAACTGGTAGAGATGACGGGCCTCAGTCCCCGTGTGATCCGGGTCTGGTTTCAAAACAAGC
GGTGCAAGGACAAGAAGCGAAGCATCATGATGAAGCAACTCCAGCAGCAGCAGCCCAATGACAAAACTAA
TATCCAGGGGATGACAGGAACTCCCATGGTGGCTGCCAGTCCAGAGAGACACGACGGTGGCTTACAGGCT
AACCCAGTGGAAGTACAAAGTTACCAGCCACCTTGGAAAGTACTGAGCGACTTCGCCTTGCAGAGTGACA
TAGATCAGCCTGCTTTTCAGCAACTGGTCAATTTTTCAGAAGGAGGACCGGGCTCTAATTCCACTGGCAG
TGAAGTAGCATCAATGTCCTCTCAACTTCCAGATACACCTAACAGCATGGTAGCCAGTCCTATTGAGGCA
TTGATGCACAGCAGAGGCTCTGGCGAGGGCAGAGGCAGCCTGCTGACATGTGGCGACGTGGAAGAGAACC
CTGGCCCCGGTACCATGGAAGCCAGAGGCGAACTGGGCCCTGCCAGAGAATCTGCCGGCGGAGATCTGCT
GCTGGCCCTGCTGGCTAGAAGGGCCGACCTGAGAAGAGAAATCCCCCTGTGCGCCGGCTGCGACCAGCAC
ATCCTGGACCGGTTTATCCTGAAGGCCCTGGACAGACACTGGCACAGCAAGTGCCTGAAGTGCAGCGACT
GCCACACCCCCCTGGCCGAGAGATGCTTTAGCAGAGGCGAGAGCGTGTACTGCAAGGACGACTTCTTCAA
GAGATTCGGCACCAAGTGCGCCGCCTGCCAGCTGGGAATTCCTCCTACACAGGTCGTGCGGAGAGCCCAG
GACTTCGTGTACCATCTGCACTGCTTCGCCTGCGTCGTGTGCAAGAGACAGCTGGCCACCGGCGACGAGT
TCTACCTGATGGAAGATAGCCGGCTCGTGTGTAAAGCCGACTACGAGACAGCCAAGCAGAGAGAGGCCGA
GGCCACCGCCAAAAGACCCAGAACCACCATCACCGCCAAGCAGCTGGAAACCCTGAAGTCCGCCTACAAC
ACCAGCCCCAAGCCCGCCAGACATGTGCGGGAACAGCTGAGCAGCGAGACAGGCCTGGACATGAGAGTGG
TGCAAGTGTGGTTCCAGAACAGACGGGCCAAAGAGAAGCGGCTGAAGAAGGACGCCGGCAGGCAGAGATG
GGGCCAGTACTTCCGGAACATGAAGCGGTCCAGAGGCGGCAGCAAGAGCGACAAGGACAGCGTGCAGGAA
GGCCAGGACAGCGACGCCGAGGTGTCCTTCCCAGATGAGCCTAGCCTGGCCGAAATGGGCCCAGCCAATG
GCCTGTATGGCAGCCTGGGAGAGCCAACCCAGGCTCTGGGCAGACCTTCTGGCGCCCTGGGCAACTTCTC
TCTGGAACACGGCGGACTGGCCGGACCCGAGCAGTATAGAGAACTGAGGCCCGGCAGCCCTTACGGCGTG
CCACCTTCTCCAGCTGCCCCTCAGTCTCTGCCAGGACCTCAGCCTCTGCTGTCCAGCCTGGTGTACCCCG
ATACAAGCCTGGGCCTGGTGCCATCTGGCGCTCCAGGCGGACCTCCTCCAATGAGAGTGCTGGCCGGCAA
TGGCCCTAGCAGCGATCTGAGCACAGGCAGCTCTGGCGGCTACCCCGATTTTCCTGCCAGCCCTGCCTCC
TGGCTGGACGAAGTGGATCACGCCCAGTTCTGAAATCAACCTCTGGATTACAAAATTTGTGAAAGATTGA
CTGGTATTCTTAACTATGTTGCTCCTTTTACGCTATGTGGATACGCTGCTTTAATGCCTTTGTATCATGC
TATTGCTTCCCGTATGGCTTTCATTTTCTCCTCCTTGTATAAATCCTGGTTGCTGTCTCTTTATGAGGAG
TTGTGGCCCGTTGTCAGGCAACGTGGCGTGGTGTGCACTGTGTTTGCTGACGCAACCCCCACTGGTTGGG
GCATTGCCACCACCTGTCAGCTCCTTTCCGGGACTTTCGCTTTCCCCCTCCCTATTGCCACGGCGGAACT
CATCGCCGCCTGCCTTGCCCGCTGCTGGACAGGGGCTCGGCTGTTGGGCACTGACAATTCCGTGGTGTTG
TCGGGGAAGCTGACGTCCTTTCCATGGCTGCTCGCCTGTGTTGCCACCTGGATTCTGCGCGGGACGTCCT
TCTGCTACGTCCCTTCGGCCCTCAATCCAGCGGACCTTCCTTCCCGCGGCCTGCTGCCGGCTCTGCGGCC
TCTTCCGCGTCTTCGCCTTCGCCCTCAGACGAGTCGGATCTCCCTTTGGGCCGCCTCCCCGCCCTTTGGG
CCGCCTCCCCGCGCTAGTGCTGGGGATGCGGTGGGCTCTATGGGTCTCGACATTGATTATTGACTAGTTA
TTAATAGTAATCAATTACGGGGTCATTAGTTCATAGCCCATATATGGAGTTCCGCGTTACATAACTTACG
GTAAATGGCCCGCCTGGCTGACCGCCCAACGACCCCCGCCCATTGACGTCAATAATGACGTATGTTCCCA
TAGTAACGCCAATAGGGACTTTCCATTGACGTCAATGGGTGGAGTATTTACGGTAAACTGCCCACTTGGC
AGTACATCAAGTGTATCATATGCCAAGTACGCCCCCTATTGACGTCAATGACGGTAAATGGCCCGCCTGG
CATTATGCCCAGTACATGACCTTATGGGACTTTCCTACTTGGCAGTACATCTACGTATTAGTCATCGCTA
TTACCATGGTCGAGGTGAGCCCCACGTTCTGCTTCACTCTCCCCATCTCCCCCCCCTCCCCACCCCCAAT
TTTGTATTTATTTATTTTTTAATTATTTTGTGCAGCGATGGGGGCGGGGGGGGGGGGGGCGCGCGCCAGG
CGGGGCGGGGCGGGGCGAGGGGCGGGGCGGGGCGAGGCGGAGAGGTGCGGCGGCAGCCAATCAGAGCGGC
GCGCTCCGAAAGTTTCCTTTTATGGCGAGGCGGCGGCGGCGGCGGCCCTATAAAAAGCGAAGCGCGCGGC
GGGCGGGAGTCGCTGCGCGCTGCCTTCGCCCCGTGCCCCGCTCCGCCGCCGCCTCGCGCCGCCCGCCCCG
GCTCTGACTGACCGCGTTACTCCCACAGGTGAGCGGGCGGGACGGCCCTTCTCCTCCGGGCTGTAATTAG
CGCTTGGTTTAATGACGGCTTGTTTCTTTTCTGTGGCTGCGTGAAAGCCTTGAGGGGCTCCGGGAGGGCC
CTTTGTGCGGGGGGAGCGGCTCGGGGGGTGCGTGCGTGTGTGTGTGCGTGGGGAGCGCCGCGTGCGGCTC
CGCGCTGCCCGGCGGCTGTGAGCGCTGCGGGCGCGGCGCGGGGCTTTGTGCGCTCCGCAGTGTGCGCGAG
GGGAGCGCGGCCGGGGGCGGTGCCCCGCGGTGCGGGGGGGGCTGCGAGGGGAACAAAGGCTGCGTGCGGG
GTGTGTGCGTGGGGGGGTGAGCAGGGGGTGTGGGCGCGTCGGTCGGGCTGCAACCCCCCCTGCACCCCCC
TCCCCGAGTTGCTGAGCGCGGCCCGGCTTCGGGTGCGGGGCTCCGTACGGGGCGTGGCGCGGGGCTCGCC
GTGCCGGGCGGGGGGTGGCGGCAGGTGGGGGTGCCGGGCGGCCCCCGGAGCGCCGGCGGCTGTCGAGGCG
CGGCGAGCCGCAGCCATTGCCTTTTATGGTAATCGTGCGAGAGGGCGCAGGGACTTCCTTTGTCCCAAAT
CTGTGCGGAGCCGAAATCTGGGAGGCGCCGCCGCACCCCCTCTAGCGGGCGCGGGGCGAAGCGGTGCGGC
GCCGGCAGGAAGGAAATGGGCGGGGAGGGCCTTCGTGCGTCGCCGCGCCGCCGTCCCCTTCTCCCTCTCC
AGCCTCGGGGCTGTCCGCGGGGGGACGGCTGCCTTCGGGGGGGACGGGGCAGGGCGGGGTTCGGCTTCTG
GCGTGTGACCGGCGGCTCTAGAGCCTCTGCTAACCATGTTCATGCCTTCTTCTTTTTCCTACAGCTCCTG
GGCAACGTGCTGGTTATTGTGCTGTCTCATCATTTTGGCAAAGAATGTCGACATGAGCCGGCTGGACAAG
AGCAAAGTGATCAACAGCGCCCTGGAACTGCTGAACGGCGTGGGCATCGAGGGCCTGACCACCCGGAAGC
TGGCCCAGAAACTGGGCGTGGAACAGCCCACCCTGTACTGGCACGTGAAGAACAAGCGGGCCCTGCTGGA
CGCCCTGCCCATCGAGATGCTGGACCGGCACCACACCCACAGCTGCCCTCTGGAAGGCGAGAGCTGGCAG
GACTTCCTGCGGAACAACGCCAAGAGCTACAGATGCGCCCTGCTGAGCCACCGGGACGGCGCCAAAGTGC
ACCTGGGCACCAGACCCACCGAGAAGCAGTACGAGACACTGGAAAACCAGCTGGCCTTCCTGTGCCAGCA
GGGCTTCAGCCTGGAAAACGCCCTGTACGCCCTGAGCGCCGTGGGCCACTTCACCCTGGGCTGCGTGCTG
GAAGAACAGGAACACCAGGTCGCCAAAGAGGAAAGAGAGACACCCACCACCGACAGCATGCCCCCCCTGC
TGAAGCAGGCCATCGAGCTGTTCGACAGACAGGGCGCCGAGCCCGCCTTCCTGTTCGGCCTGGAACTGAT
CATCTGCGGCCTCGAGAAGCAGCTGAAGTGCGAGAGCGGCGGACCCACCGACGCCCTGGACGACTTCGAC
CTGGACATGCTGCCCGCCGATGCCCTGGATGATTTTGATCTGGATATGCTCCCTGCTGACGCTCTCGATG
ACTTCGATCTCGATATGCTGCCAGGCGAGGGCAGGGGAAGTCTTCTAACATGCGGGGACGTGGAGGAAAA
TCCCGGCCCCGTGTCTAAGGGCGAAGAGCTGATTAAGGAGAACATGCACATGAAGCTGTACATGGAGGGC
ACCGTGGACAACCATCACTTCAAGTGCACATCCGAGGGCGAAGGCAAGCCCTACGAGGGCACCCAGACCA
TGAGAATCAAGGTGGTCGAGGGCGGCCCTCTCCCCTTCGCCTTCGACATCCTGGCTACTAGCTTCCTCTA
CGGCAGCAAGACCTTCATCAACCACACCCAGGGCATCCCCGACTTCTTCAAGCAGTCCTTCCCTGAGGGC
TTCACATGGGAGAGAGTCACCACATACGAAGACGGGGGCGTGCTGACCGCTACCCAGGACACCAGCCTCC
AGGACGGCTGCCTCATCTACAACGTCAAGATCAGAGGGGTGAACTTCACATCCAACGGCCCTGTGATGCA
GAAGAAAACACTCGGCTGGGAGGCCTTCACCGAGACGCTGTACCCCGCTGACGGCGGCCTGGAAGGCAGA
AACGACATGGCCCTGAAGCTCGTGGGCGGGAGCCATCTGATCGCAAACGCCAAGACCACATATAGATCCA
AGAAACCCGCTAAGAACCTCAAGATGCCTGGCGTCTACTATGTGGACTACAGACTGGAAAGAATCAAGGA
GGCCAACAACGAGACCTACGTCGAGCAGCACGAGGTGGCAGTGGCCAGATACTGCGACCTCCCTAGCAAA
CTGGGGCACAAGCTTAATTCCGGACTCAGATCTCGAGCTGATCCAAAAAAGAAGAGAAAGGTAGATCCAA
AAAAGAAGAGAAAGGTAGATCCAAAAAAGAAGAGAAAGGTAGGATCCACCGGATCTAGATAACTGATCAT
AATCAGCCATACCACATTTGAAACCCGCTGATCAGCCTCGACTGTGCCTTCTAGTTGCCAGCCATCTGTT
GTTTGCCCCTCCCCCGTGCCTTCCTTGACCCTGGAAGGTGCCACTCCCACTGTCCTTTCCTAATAAAATG
AGGAAATTGCATCGCATTGTCTGAGTAGGTGTCATTCTATTCTGGGGGGTGGGGTGGGGCAGGACAGCAA
GGGGGAGGATTGGGAAGACAATAGCAGGCATGCTGGGGATGCGGTGGGCTCTATGGCTAGCCGCTGCAAG
AACTCTTCCTCACGATAACTTCGTATAGGAGACTTTATACGAAGTTAAGCGCTCACTGGCCGTCGTTTTA
CAACGTCGTGACTGGGAAAACCCTGGCGTTACCCAACTTAATCGCCTTGCAGCACATCCCCCTTTCGCCA
GCTGGCGTAATAGCGAAGAGGCCCGCACCGATCGCCCTTCCCAACAGTTGCGCAGCCTGAATGGCGAATG
GCGCCTGATGCGGTATTTTCTCCTTACGCATCTGTGCGGTATTTCACACCGCATA
[95 nt withheld, positions 9996-10090]
T
[46 nt withheld, positions 10092-10137]
C
[141 nt withheld, positions 10139-10279]
CCTTTGACGTTGGAGTCCACGTTCTTT
[37 nt withheld, positions 10307-10343]
ACTCTATCTCGGGCTATTCTTTTGATTTATAAGGGATTTTGCCGATTTCGGTCTATTGGTTAAAAAATGA
GCTGATTTAACAAAAATTTAACGCGAATTTTAACAAAATATTAACGTTTACAATTTTATGGTGCACTCTC
AGTACAATCTGCTCTGATGCCGCATAGTTAAGCCAGCCCCGACACCCGCCAACACCCGCTGACGCGCCCT
GACGGGCTTGTCTGCTCCCGGCATCCGCTTACAGACAAGCTGTGACCGTCTCCGGGAGCTGCATGTGTCA
GAGGTTTTCACCGTCATCACCGAAACGCGCGAGACGAAAGGGCCTCGTGATACGCCTATTTTTATAGGTT
AATGTCATGATAATAATGGTTTCTTAGACGTCAGGTGGCACTTTTCGGGGAAATGTGCGCGGAACCCCTA
TTTGTTTATTTTTCTAAATACATTCAAATATGTATCCGCTCATGAGACAATAACCCTGATAAATGCTTCA
ATAATATTGAAAAAGGAAGAGTATGAGTATTCAACATTTCCGTGTCGCCCTTATTCCCTTTTTTGCGGCA
TTTTGCCTTCCTGTTTTTGCTCACCCAGAAACGCTGGTGAAAGTAAAAGATGCTGAAGATCAGTTGGGTG
CACGAGTGGGTTACATCGAACTGGATCTCAACAGCGGTAAGATCCTTGAGAGTTTTCGCCCCGAAGAACG
TTTTCCAATGATGAGCACTTTTAAAGTTCTGCTATGTGGCGCGGTATTATCCCGTATTGACGCCGGGCAA
GAGCAACTCGGTCGCCGCATACACTATTCTCAGAATGACTTGGTTGAGTACTCACCAGTCACAGAAAAGC
ATCTTACGGATGGCATGACAGTAAGAGAATTATGCAGTGCTGCCATAACCATGAGTGATAACACTGCGGC
CAACTTACTTCTGACAACGATCGGAGGACCGAAGGAGCTAACCGCTTTTTTGCACAACATGGGGGATCAT
GTAACTCGCCTTGATCGTTGGGAACCGGAGCTGAATGAAGCCATACCAAACGACGAGCGTGACACCACGA
TGCCTGTAGCAATGGCAACAACGTTGCGCAAACTATTAACTGGCGAACTACTTACTCTAGCTTCCCGGCA
ACAATTAATAGACTGGATGGAGGCGGATAAAGTTGCAGGACCACTTCTGCGCTCGGCCCTTCCGGCTGGC
TGGTTTATTGCTGATAAATCTGGAGCCGGTGAGCGTGGGTCTCGCGGTATCATTGCAGCACTGGGGCCAG
ATGGTAAGCCCTCCCGTATCGTAGTTATCTACACGACGGGGAGTCAGGCAACTATGGATGAACGAAATAG
ACAGATCGCTGAGATAGGTGCCTCACTGATTAAGCATTGGTAACTGTCAGACCAAGTTTACTCATATATA
CTTTAGATTGATTTAAAACTTCATTTTTAATTTAAAAGGATCTAGGTGAAGATCCTTTTTGATAATCTCA
TGACCAAAATCCCTTAACGTGAGTTTTCGTTCCACTGAGCGTCAGACCCCGTAGAAAAGATCAAAGGATC
TTCTTGAGATCCTTTTTTTCTGCGCGTAATCTGCTGCTTGCAAACAAAAAAACCACCGCTACCAGCGGTG
GTTTGTTTGCCGGATCAAGAGCTACCAACTCTTTTTCCGAAGGTAACTGGCTTCAGCAGAGCGCAGATAC
CAAATACTGTTCTTCTAGTGTAGCCGTAGTTAGGCCACCACTTCAAGAACTCTGTAGCACCGCCTACATA
CCTCGCTCTGCTAATCCTGTTACCAGTGGCTGCTGCCAGTGGCGATAAGTCGTGTCTTACCGGGTTGGAC
TCAAGACGATAGTTACCGGATAAGGCGCAGCGGTCGGGCTGAACGGGGGGTTCGTGCACACAGCCCAGCT
TGGAGCGAACGACCTACACCGAACTGAGATACCTACAGCGTGAGCTATGAGAAAGCGCCACGCTTCCCGA
AGGGAGAAAGGCGGACAGGTATCCGGTAAGCGGCAGGGTCGGAACAGGAGAGCGCACGAGGGAGCTTCCA
GGGGGAAACGCCTGGTATCTTTATAGTCCTGTCGGGTTTCGCCACCTCTGACTTGAGCGTCGATTTTTGT
GATGCTCGTCAGGGGGGCGGAGCCTATGGAAAAACGCCAGCAACGCGGCCTTTTTACGGTTCCTGGCCTT
TTGCTGGCCTTTTGCTCACATGTTCTTTCCTGCGTTATCCCCTGATTCTGTGGATAACCGTATTACCGCC
TTTGAGTGAGCTGATACCGCTCGCCGCAGCCGAACGACCGAGCGCAGCGAGTCAGTGAGCGAGGAAGCGG
AAG
Features (pLannotate 1.2.2; 37 found; start..end, strand, type, name):
      2..94      +  CDS            lacI (fragment): lac repressor; lacI; The lac repressor binds to the lac operator to inhibit transcription in E. coli. This inhibition can be relieved by adding lactose or isopropyl-β-D-thiogalactopyranoside (IPTG).
    107..128     +  protein_bind   CAP binding site: CAP binding activates transcription in the presence of cAMP. E. coli catabolite activator protein
    143..173     +  promoter       lac promoter: promoter for the E. coli lac operon
    177..199     +  protein_bind   lac operator (fragment): The lac repressor binds to the lac operator to inhibit transcription in E. coli. This inhibition can be relieved by adding lactose or isopropyl-β-D-thiogalactopyranoside (IPTG). lac repressor encoded by lacI
    253..463     +  promoter       SV40 promoter: SV40 early promoter
    485..551     +  CDS            small t antigen (fragment): SV40 (simian virus 40) small t antigen
    558..1736    +  promoter       EF-1α promoter: strong constitutive promoter for human elongation factor EF-1α
   1802..1835    +  protein_bind   loxP: Cre-mediated recombination occurs in the 8-bp core sequence (GCATACAT). Cre recombinase
   1836..1860    -  CDS            NeoR/KanR (fragment): aminoglycoside phosphotransferase confers resistance to neomycin, kanamycin, and G418 (Geneticin®)
   1875..2251    +  promoter       TRE3G promoter: 3rd-generation Tet-responsive promoter that can be activated by binding of Tet-On® 3G
   2269..3084    +  CDS            NEUROG2: NGN2_HUMAN - Also known as ATOH4, BHLHA8, NGN2. Experimental evidence at protein level: Swiss-Prot protein existence level 1. Transcriptional regulator. Involved in neuronal differentiation. Activates transcription by binding to the E box (5'- CANNTG-3'). From Homo sapiens (Human).
   3154..4200    +  CDS            ISL1: ISL1_HUMAN - Experimental evidence at protein level: Swiss-Prot protein existence level 1. DNA-binding transcriptional activator. Recognizes and binds to the consensus octamer binding site 5'-ATAATTAA-3' in promoter of target genes. Plays a fundamental role in the gene regulatory network essential for retinal ganglion cell (RGC) differentiation. Cooperates with the transcription factor POU4F2 to achieve maximal levels of expression of RGC target genes and RGC fate specification in the developing retina. Involved in the specification of motor neurons in cooperation with LHX3 and LDB1. Binds to
   4375..5490    +  CDS            LHX3 (fragment): LHX3_HUMAN - Experimental evidence at protein level: Swiss-Prot protein existence level 1. Acts as a transcriptional activator. Binds to and activates the promoter of the alpha-glycoprotein gene, and synergistically enhances transcription from the prolactin promoter in cooperation with POU1F1/Pit-1 (By similarity). Required for the establishment of the specialized cells of the pituitary gland and the nervous system. Involved in the development of interneurons and motor neurons in cooperation with LDB1 and ISL1. From Homo sapiens (Human).
   5494..6082    +  misc_feature   WPRE: woodchuck hepatitis virus posttranscriptional regulatory element
   6108..6133    +  polyA_signal   bGH poly(A) signal (fragment): bovine growth hormone polyadenylation signal
   6139..6518    +  enhancer       CMV enhancer: human cytomegalovirus immediate early enhancer
   6520..6795    +  promoter       chicken β-actin promoter: No description available
   6796..7391    +  intron         chimeric intron (fragment): chimera between introns from chicken β-actin and rabbit β-globin
   7387..7764    +  intron         chimeric intron (fragment): chimera between introns from chicken β-actin and rabbit β-globin
   7823..8440    +  CDS            tetR: TETR2_ECOLX - Experimental evidence at protein level: Swiss-Prot protein existence level 1. TetR is the repressor of the tetracycline resistance element; its N-terminal region forms a helix-turn-helix structure and binds DNA. Binding of tetracycline to TetR reduces the repressor affinity for the tetracycline resistance gene (tetA) promoter operator sites. From Escherichia coli.
   8567..8620    +  CDS            T2A: 2A peptide from Thosea asigna virus capsid protein Eukaryotic ribosomes fail to insert a peptide bond between the Gly and Pro residues, yielding separate polypeptides.
   8621..9328    +  CDS            mTagBFP2: mTagBFP2 is a basic (constitutively fluorescent) blue fluorescent protein published in 2011, derived from Entacmaea quadricolor. It is reported to be a very rapidly-maturing monomer with very low acid sensitivity.
   9329..9349    +  misc_feature   MCS (fragment): multiple cloning site
   9353..9373    +  CDS            SV40 NLS: nuclear localization signal of SV40 (simian virus 40) large T antigen
   9377..9397    +  CDS            SV40 NLS: nuclear localization signal of SV40 (simian virus 40) large T antigen
   9401..9421    +  CDS            SV40 NLS: nuclear localization signal of SV40 (simian virus 40) large T antigen
   9492..9716    +  polyA_signal   bGH poly(A) signal: bovine growth hormone polyadenylation signal
   9723..9744    +  CDS            PuroR (fragment): puromycin N-acetyltransferase; pac from Streptomyces; confers resistance to puromycin
   9745..9777    +  protein_bind   lox2272: Cre-mediated recombination occurs in the 8-bp core sequence (GGATACTT). lox2272 sites are compatible with each other, but incompatible with loxP or loxN sites (Lee and Saito, 1988). Cre recombinase
   9783..9938    +  CDS            lacZα (fragment): LacZα fragment of β-galactosidase; lacZ fragment
   9944..9995    -  misc_feature   bom (fragment): basis of mobility region from pBR322
  10014..10469   +  rep_origin     f1 ori (sequence partly withheld): f1 bacteriophage origin of replication; arrow indicates direction of (+) strand synthesis
  10470..10519   -  misc_feature   bom (fragment): basis of mobility region from pBR322
  10621..10656   -  CDS            rop (fragment): Rop protein, which maintains plasmids at low copy number; rop
  10751..10855   +  promoter       AmpR promoter: bla
  10856..11716   +  CDS            AmpR: β-lactamase; bla; confers resistance to ampicillin, carbenicillin, and related antibiotics
  11887..12475   +  rep_origin     ori: high-copy-number ColE1/pMB1/pBR322/pUC origin of replication
