[The description below was written by a language model from this plasmid's Addgene catalogue record and pLannotate feature annotations shown in this document.]
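Description:
Bxb1-GT-Dox-AIO-TetOn_Ngn2-ISL1-LHX3_Down-Tandem is a roughly 12.7 kb mammalian expression donor plasmid on a pBR322/pUC-type backbone. It is intended for Bxb1 integrase-mediated, single-copy integration of a payload into a "GT" landing pad in human induced pluripotent stem cells, as part of the STRAIGHT-IN Dual platform. In bacteria it is maintained at high copy through the ColE1/pUC origin and selected with ampicillin (AmpR); an f1 origin and remnants of lac, bom and rop sequences are also present. The Bxb1 attachment site itself is not called out in the feature table.

The payload is an all-in-one Tet-On circuit made of two transcription units in the same orientation, with the activator unit downstream of the inducible one, consistent with the "downstream tandem" syntax of the name. A TRE3G promoter drives human NEUROG2 (Ngn2), ISL1 and LHX3 as consecutive coding sequences, followed by a WPRE and a bGH polyadenylation fragment; the linkers between the three factors are not annotated. Next, a CAG promoter (CMV enhancer, chicken β-actin promoter, chimeric intron) constitutively expresses rtTA (detected as its TetR portion) joined by T2A to mTagBFP2 carrying three C-terminal SV40 NLS copies. This gives a nuclear blue marker of integrated cells and ends in a bGH poly(A) signal. Adding doxycycline lets rtTA activate TRE3G.

A loxP site upstream and a lox2272 site downstream bracket the payload. They would plausibly allow Cre to remove auxiliary sequences after integration, although the record does not say so. An SV40 promoter fragment and an EF-1α promoter lie upstream of loxP, with no complete selection gene annotated after them. The three encoded factors are linked to neuronal and motor neuron specification, pointing to inducible forward programming of iPSCs.
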