Addgene plasmid #241396: Bxb1-GT-Dox-AIO-TetOn_Ngn2-ISL1-LHX3_Down-Tandem
Purpose: Bxb1-GT donor plasmid with downstream tandem syntax for all-in-one doxycycline-inducible expression of Ngn2, ISL1 and LHX3
Depositing lab: Richard Davis. Depositing organization: Leiden University Medical Center. Publication: STRAIGHT-IN Dual: a platform for dual, single-copy integrations of DNA payloads and gene circuits into human induced pluripotent stem cells. Blanch-Asensio A, Ploessl DS, Wang NB, Mummery CL, Galloway KE, Davis RP. bioRxiv [Preprint]. 2024 Oct 17:2024.10.17.616637. doi: 10.1101/2024.10.17.616637. PubMed 39464154.
Backbone
  Vector backbone: pBR322/pUC
  Backbone size w/o insert (bp): 4700
  Vector type: Mammalian Expression
Growth in bacteria
  Bacterial resistance: Ampicillin, 100 μg/mL
  Growth temperature: 37°C
  Growth strain: NEB Stable
  Copy number: High Copy
Gene/Insert
  Gene/Insert name: TRE-Ngn2-ISL1-LHX3; rtTA-T2A-mTagBFP2
  Species: H. sapiens (human)
  Insert size (bp): 7900
  Entrez Gene: ISL1 (a.k.a. ISLET1, Isl-1); LHX3 (a.k.a. CPHD3, LIM3, M2-LHX3); NEUROG2 (a.k.a. Atoh4, Math4A, NGN2, bHLHa8, ngn-2)
  Promoter: TRE; CAG
  Tag / fusion protein: NLS (C terminal on insert)
  Cloning method: Gibson Cloning
Terms and licenses: Academic/Nonprofit Terms; Industry Terms: Not Available to Industry
How to cite: Bxb1-GT-Dox-AIO-TetOn_Ngn2-ISL1-LHX3_Down-Tandem was a gift from Richard Davis (Addgene plasmid # 241396 ; http://n2t.net/addgene:241396 ; RRID:Addgene_241396)
